Addgene plasmid #157206: pD649-HAsp-SLAMF1-COMP5AP-AviTag-9xHis
Purpose: Mammalian expression of cell-surface protein extracellular domain fused to COMP5AP-AviTag-9xHis. Protein is secreted from cells.
Depositing lab: Chris Garcia. Depositing organization: Stanford University. Publication: A Human IgSF Cell-Surface Interactome Reveals a Complex Network of Protein-Protein Interactions. Wojtowicz WM, Vielmetter J, Fernandes RA, Siepe DH, Eastman CL, Chisholm GB, Cox S, Klock H, Anderson PW, Rue SM, Miller JJ, Glaser SM, Bragstad ML, Vance J, Lam AW, Lesley SA, Zinn K, Garcia KC. Cell. 2020 Aug 20;182(4):1027-1043.e17. doi: 10.1016/j.cell.2020.07.025. PubMed 32822567.
Backbone
  Vector backbone: pD649
  Backbone size w/o insert (bp): 7153
  Vector type: Mammalian Expression
Growth in bacteria
  Bacterial resistance: Ampicillin, 100 μg/mL
  Growth temperature: 37°C
  Growth strain: DH5alpha
  Copy number: High Copy
Gene/Insert
  Gene/Insert name: SLAMF1 (alt name: SLAF1)
  Species: H. sapiens (human)
  Insert size (bp): 651
  Entrez Gene: SLAMF1 (a.k.a. CD150, CDw150, SLAM)
  Promoter: CMV/SP6
  Tag / fusion protein: COMP5AP-AviTag-9xHis (C terminal on backbone)
  Cloning method: Restriction Enzyme; 5′ cloning site GCGGCCGC (not destroyed); 3′ cloning site GGCGCGCC (not destroyed)
  Sequencing primers: 5′ ATTTAGGTGACACTATAG; 3′ CGTCGCACTCCATCACGGTG
Resource information
  A portion of this plasmid was derived from a plasmid made by: synthesis by ThermoFisher
Terms and licenses: Academic/Nonprofit Terms; Industry Terms: Not Available to Industry
Depositor comments: Some plasmids in this collection may have an IS4-like element ISVsa5 family transposase upstream of the CMV promoter.
How to cite: pD649-HAsp-SLAMF1-COMP5AP-AviTag-9xHis was a gift from Chris Garcia (Addgene plasmid # 157206 ; http://n2t.net/addgene:157206 ; RRID:Addgene_157206)
