[The description below was written by a language model from this plasmid's Addgene catalogue record and pLannotate feature annotations shown in this document.]
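Description:
pD649-HAsp-SLAMF1-COMP5AP-AviTag-9xHis is a mammalian expression plasmid on the pD649 backbone, built to produce the extracellular domain of human SLAMF1 (also called SLAM or CD150) as a secreted, multimerised fusion protein. In E. coli it is maintained at high copy through a ColE1/pUC-type origin and selected with ampicillin via a complete β-lactamase gene. Short kanamycin-resistance, lacZα and f1 ori fragments in the annotation appear to be backbone remnants rather than functional parts. The depositor also notes that some plasmids in this collection may carry an IS4-like transposase insertion upstream of the CMV promoter.

Expression is driven by the CMV immediate-early enhancer and promoter, followed by a fragment of CMV intron A. An SP6 promoter just before the coding region also serves as a sequencing primer site. The open reading frame begins with a signal peptide, named HAsp in the construct title but matched by the annotation software to a mouse IgH signal sequence fragment, which directs the protein into the secretory pathway. The SLAMF1 ectodomain sits between preserved NotI and AscI sites, so it can be swapped as a cassette. It is fused at its C terminus to the coiled-coil region of rat cartilage oligomeric matrix protein, a pentamerising domain, then to human placental alkaline phosphatase, an AviTag for enzymatic biotinylation and a polyhistidine tag (9xHis by name, annotated as 8xHis), ending at a bGH polyadenylation signal. A separate SV40/EM7-driven cassette carries a puromycin resistance gene, annotated as a fragment, with an SV40 poly(A) signal.

The pentameric, enzyme-labelled protein suits high-avidity detection of weak extracellular interactions, consistent with the associated human IgSF cell-surface interactome screen.
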