Features (pLannotate 1.2.2; 24 found; start..end, strand, type, name):
    119..143     -  CDS            KanR (fragment): aminoglycoside phosphotransferase; aph(3')-Ia; confers resistance to kanamycin
    254..842     +  rep_origin     ori: high-copy-number ColE1/pMB1/pBR322/pUC origin of replication
   1067..1084    +  terminator     rrnB T2 terminator (fragment): transcription terminator T2 from the E. coli rrnB gene
   1109..1128    -  CDS            lacZα (fragment): LacZα fragment of β-galactosidase; lacZ fragment
   1584..1600    +  protein_bind   lac operator: The lac repressor binds to the lac operator to inhibit transcription in E. coli. This inhibition can be relieved by adding lactose or isopropyl-β-D-thiogalactopyranoside (IPTG). lac repressor encoded by lacI
   1843..2146    +  enhancer       CMV enhancer: human cytomegalovirus immediate early enhancer
   2147..2350    +  promoter       CMV promoter: human cytomegalovirus (CMV) immediate early promoter
   2486..2529    +  intron         CMV intron (fragment): modified intron A from human cytomegalovirus
   2581..2599    +  promoter       SP6 promoter: promoter for bacteriophage SP6 RNA polymerase
   2603..2640    +  CDS            IgH signal sequence (fragment): signal sequence from the mouse immunoglobulin heavy chain variable region
   2695..3405    +  CDS            SLAMF1 (fragment): SLAF1_HUMAN - Also known as SLAM. Experimental evidence at protein level: Swiss-Prot protein existence level 1. (Microbial infection) Acts as a receptor for Measles virus; also including isoform 4. From Homo sapiens (Human).
   3496..3675    +  CDS            Comp (fragment): COMP_RAT - Experimental evidence at protein level: Swiss-Prot protein existence level 1. May play a role in the structural integrity of cartilage via its interaction with other extracellular matrix proteins such as the collagens and fibronectin. Can mediate the interaction of chondrocytes with the cartilage extracellular matrix through interaction with cell surface integrin receptors. Could play a role in the pathogenesis of osteoarthritis. Potent suppressor of apoptosis in both primary chondrocytes and transformed cells. Suppresses apoptosis by blocking the activation of caspase-3 and by indu
   3663..5115    +  CDS            SEAP (fragment): secreted alkaline phosphatase from human placenta The natural enzyme has a C-terminal transmembrane sequence that is replaced by a GPI anchor.
   5140..5181    +  CDS            AviTag™ (fragment): peptide tag that allows for enzymatic biotinylation
   5185..5208    +  CDS            8xHis: 8xHis affinity tag
   5354..5465    +  polyA_signal   bGH poly(A) signal: bovine growth hormone polyadenylation signal
   5466..5574    +  rep_origin     f1 ori (fragment): f1 bacteriophage origin of replication; arrow indicates direction of (+) strand synthesis
   5588..5917    +  promoter       SV40 promoter: SV40 enhancer and early promoter
   5965..6012    +  promoter       EM7 promoter: synthetic bacterial promoter&nbsp
   6031..6630    +  CDS            PuroR (fragment): puromycin N-acetyltransferase; pac from Streptomyces; confers resistance to puromycin
   6640..6765    +  CDS            ble (fragment): BLE_KLEPN - Experimental evidence at protein level: Swiss-Prot protein existence level 1. Binding protein with a strong affinity to the bleomycin family of antibiotics. Binds to CL990; an antimitotic-antibiotic compound. From Klebsiella pneumoniae.
   6760..6881    +  polyA_signal   SV40 poly(A) signal: SV40 polyadenylation signal
   6934..7794    -  CDS            AmpR: β-lactamase; bla; confers resistance to ampicillin, carbenicillin, and related antibiotics
   7797..89      -  promoter       AmpR promoter (fragment) (across the origin): bla
>Addgene plasmid #157206 | pD649-HAsp-SLAMF1-COMP5AP-AviTag-9xHis | depositor full sequence | sequence record 303521 | Full Sequence
TTTCAATATTATTGAAGCATTTATCAGGGTTATTGTCTCATGAGCGGATACATATTTGAATGTATTTAGA
AAAATAAACAAATAGGGGTCAGTGTTACAACCAATTAACCAATTCTGAACATTATCGCGAGCCCATTTAT
ACCTGAATATGGCTCATAACACCCCTTGCTCATGACCAAAATCCCTTAACGTGAGTTACGCGCGCGTCGT
TCCACTGAGCGTCAGACCCCGTAGAAAAGATCAAAGGATCTTCTTGAGATCCTTTTTTTCTGCGCGTAAT
CTGCTGCTTGCAAACAAAAAAACCACCGCTACCAGCGGTGGTTTGTTTGCCGGATCAAGAGCTACCAACT
CTTTTTCCGAAGGTAACTGGCTTCAGCAGAGCGCAGATACCAAATACTGTTCTTCTAGTGTAGCCGTAGT
TAGCCCACCACTTCAAGAACTCTGTAGCACCGCCTACATACCTCGCTCTGCTAATCCTGTTACCAGTGGC
TGCTGCCAGTGGCGATAAGTCGTGTCTTACCGGGTTGGACTCAAGACGATAGTTACCGGATAAGGCGCAG
CGGTCGGGCTGAACGGGGGGTTCGTGCACACAGCCCAGCTTGGAGCGAACGACCTACACCGAACTGAGAT
ACCTACAGCGTGAGCTATGAGAAAGCGCCACGCTTCCCGAAGGGAGAAAGGCGGACAGGTATCCGGTAAG
CGGCAGGGTCGGAACAGGAGAGCGCACGAGGGAGCTTCCAGGGGGAAACGCCTGGTATCTTTATAGTCCT
GTCGGGTTTCGCCACCTCTGACTTGAGCGTCGATTTTTGTGATGCTCGTCAGGGGGGCGGAGCCTATGGA
AAAACGCCAGCAACGCGGCCTTTTTACGGTTCCTGGCCTTTTGCTGGCCTTTTGCTCACATGTTCTTTCC
TGCGTTATCCCCTGATTCTGTGGATAACCGTATTACCGCCTTTGAGTGAGCTGATACCGCTCGCCGCAGC
CGAACGACCGAGCGCAGCGAGTCAGTGAGCGAGGAAGCGGAAGGCGAGAGTAGGGAACTGCCAGGCATCA
AACTAAGCAGAAGGCCCCTGACGGATGGCCTTTTTGCGTTTCTACAAACTCTTTCTGTGTTGTAAAACGA
CGGCCAGTCTTAAGCTCGGGCCCCCTGGGCGGTTCTGATAACGAGTAATCGTTAATCCGCAAATAACGTA
AAAACCCGCTTCGGCGGGTTTTTTTATGGGGGGAGTTTAGGGAAAGAGCATTTGTCAGAATATTTAAGGG
CGCCTGTCACTTTGCTTGATATATGAGAATTATTTAACCTTATAAATGAGAAAAAAGCAACGCACTTTAA
ATAAGATACGTTGCTTTTTCGATTGATGAACACCTATAATTAAACTATTCATCTATTATTTATGATTTTT
TGTATATACAATATTTCTAGTTTGTTAAAGAGAATTAAGAAAATAAATCTCGAAAATAATAAAGGGAAAA
TCAGTTTTTGATATCAAAATTATACATGTCAACGATAATACAAAATATAATACAAACTATAAGATGTTAT
CAGTATTTATTATCATTTAGAATAAATTTTGTGTCGCCCTTAATTGTGAGCGGATAACAATTACGAGCTT
CATGCACAGTGGCGTTGACTCAATATTGGCCATTAGCCATATTATTCATTGGTTATATAGCATAAATCAA
TATTGGCTATTGGCCATTGCATACGTTGTATCTATATCATAATATGTACATTTATATTGGCTCATGTCCA
ATATGACCGCCATGTTGGCATTGATTATTGACTAGTTATTAATAGTAATCAATTACGGGGTCATTAGTTC
ATAGCCCATATATGGAGTTCCGCGTTACATAACTTACGGTAAATGGCCCGCCTGGCTGACCGCCCAACGA
CCCCCGCCCATTGACGTCAATAATGACGTATGTTCCCATAGTAACGCCAATAGGGACTTTCCATTGACGT
CAATGGGTGGAGTATTTACGGTAAACTGCCCACTTGGCAGTACATCAAGTGTATCATATGCCAAGTACGC
CCCCTATTGACGTCAATGACGGTAAATGGCCCGCCTGGCATTATGCCCAGTACATGACCTTATGGGACTT
TCCTACTTGGCAGTACATCTACGTATTAGTCATCGCTATTACCATGGTGATGCGGTTTTGGCAGTACATC
AATGGGCGTGGATAGCGGTTTGACTCACGGGGATTTCCAAGTCTCCACCCCATTGACGTCAATGGGAGTT
TGTTTTGGCACCAAAATCAACGGGACTTTCCAAAATGTCGTAACAACTCCGCCCCATTGACGCAAATGGG
CGGTAGGCGTGTACGGTGGGAGGTCTATATAAGCAGAGCTCGTTTAGTGAACCGTCAGATCGCCTGGAGA
CGCCATCCACGCTGTTTTGACCTCCATAGAAGACACCGGGACCGATCCAGCCTCCGCGGCCGGGAACGGT
GCATTGGAACGCGGATTCCCCGTGCCAAGAGTGACGTAAGTACCGCCTATAGAGTCTATAGGCCCACCCC
CTTGGCTTCGTTAGAACGCGGCTACAATTAATACATAACCTTATGTATCATACACATACGATTTAGGTGA
CACTATAGAATAACATCCACTTTGCCTTTCTCTCCACAGGTGTCCACTCCCAGGTCCAACTGCACCTCGG
TTCTATCGAAAACGCGCCTGCTAGCGCCACCATGAAGACCATCATTGCCCTGAGCTACATCTTCTGCCTG
GTGTTCGCTGCGGCCGCCGCATCTTATGGAACAGGCGGCAGAATGATGAACTGCCCCAAGATCCTGAGAC
AGCTGGGCTCTAAAGTGCTGCTGCCCCTGACCTACGAGCGGATCAACAAGAGCATGAACAAGTCCATCCA
CATCGTGGTCACCATGGCCAAGAGCCTGGAAAACAGCGTGGAAAACAAGATCGTGTCTCTGGACCCTAGC
GAGGCCGGACCTCCTAGATATCTGGGCGACAGATACAAGTTCTACCTCGAGAATCTGACCCTGGGCATCA
GAGAGAGCCGGAAAGAGGACGAAGGCTGGTATCTGATGACCCTGGAAAAGAACGTGTCCGTGCAGCGGTT
CTGCCTGCAGCTGAGACTGTACGAACAGGTGTCCACACCTGAGATCAAGGTGCTGAACAAGACCCAAGAG
AACGGCACATGCACCCTGATCCTGGGCTGTACCGTGGAAAAAGGCGACCACGTGGCCTACTCTTGGAGCG
AGAAAGCCGGCACACATCCTCTGAACCCCGCCAATAGCAGCCATCTGCTGTCTCTGACACTGGGCCCTCA
GCACGCCGACAACATCTACATCTGCACCGTGTCTAACCCCATCAGCAACAACAGCCAGACATTCAGCCCT
TGGCCTGGCTGCAGAACCGATCCTAGCGAGACAAAGCCTGGCGCGCCGGAAGATCAAGTTGATCCAAGAT
TGATTGATGGCAAGGGCGGATCTCTGGAGGTGCTGTTCCAGGGACCAGGCGGAAGCGGCAATCCCGGCGG
CGATCTGGCCCCCCAGATGCTGCGCGAGCTGCAGGAGACCAATGCCGCCCTGCAGGACGTGCGCGAGCTG
CTGCGCCACCGCGTGAAGGAGATCACCTTCCTGAAGAACACCGTGATGGAGTGCGACGCCTGCGGTATGC
AGCCCTCTAGAGGCTCCGGCTCCATCATCCCAGTTGAGGAGGAGAACCCGGACTTCTGGAACCGCGAGGC
AGCCGAGGCCCTGGGTGCCGCCAAGAAGCTGCAGCCTGCACAGACAGCCGCCAAGAACCTCATCATCTTC
CTGGGCGATGGGATGGGGGTGTCTACGGTGACAGCTGCCAGGATCCTAAAAGGGCAGAAGAAGGACAAAC
TGGGGCCTGAGATACCCCTGGCCATGGACCGCTTCCCATATGTGGCTCTGTCCAAGACATACAATGTAGA
CAAACATGTGCCAGACAGTGGAGCCACAGCCACGGCCTACCTGTGCGGGGTCAAGGGCAACTTCCAGACC
ATTGGCTTGAGTGCAGCCGCCCGCTTTAACCAGTGCAACACGACACGCGGCAACGAGGTCATCTCCGTGA
TGAATCGGGCCAAGAAAGCAGGGAAGTCAGTGGGAGTGGTAACCACCACACGAGTGCAGCACGCCTCGCC
AGCCGGCACCTACGCCCACACGGTGAACCGCAACTGGTACTCGGACGCCGACGTGCCTGCCTCGGCCCGC
CAGGAGGGGTGCCAGGACATCGCTACGCAGCTCATCTCCAACATGGACATTGACGTGATCCTAGGTGGAG
GCCGAAAGTACATGTTTCGCATGGGAACCCCAGACCCTGAGTACCCAGATGACTACAGCCAAGGTGGGAC
CAGGCTGGACGGGAAGAATCTGGTGCAGGAATGGCTGGCGAAGCGCCAGGGTGCCCGGTATGTGTGGAAC
CGCACTGAGCTCATGCAGGCTTCCCTGGACCCGTCTGTGACCCATCTCATGGGTCTCTTTGAGCCTGGAG
ACATGAAATACGAGATCCACCGAGACTCCACACTGGACCCCTCCCTGATGGAGATGACAGAGGCTGCCCT
GCGCCTGCTGAGCAGGAACCCCCGCGGCTTCTTCCTCTTCGTGGAGGGTGGTCGCATCGACCATGGTCAT
CATGAAAGCAGGGCTTACCGGGCACTGACTGAGACGATCATGTTCGACGACGCCATTGAGAGGGCGGGCC
AGCTCACCAGCGAGGAGGACACGCTGAGCCTCGTCACTGCCGACCACTCCCACGTCTTCTCCTTCGGAGG
CTACCCCCTGCGAGGGAGCTCCATCTTCGGGCTGGCCCCTGGCAAGGCCCGGGACAGGAAGGCCTACACG
GTCCTCCTATACGGAAACGGTCCAGGCTATGTGCTCAAGGACGGCGCCCGGCCGGATGTTACCGAGAGCG
AGAGCGGGAGCCCCGAGTATCGGCAGCAGTCAGCAGTGCCCCTGGACGAAGAGACCCACGCAGGCGAGGA
CGTGGCGGTGTTCGCGCGCGGCCCGCAGGCGCACCTGGTTCACGGCGTGCAGGAGCAGACCTTCATAGCG
CACGTCATGGCCTTCGCCGCCTGCCTGGAGCCCTACACCGCCTGCGACCTGGCGCCCCCCGCCGGCACCA
CCGACGCCGCGCACCCGGGTGGCGGAGGACTGAACGACATCTTCGAGGCTCAGAAAATCGAATGGCACGA
ACATCACCATCACCATCACCATCACCATTAAGGCCGGCCTGTAGTCACTGGCACAACGCGTTACCCGGTA
AGCCAATCGGGTATACACGGTCGTCATACTGCAGACAGGGTTCTTCTACTTTGCAAGATAGTCTTGAGTA
GTAAAATAAATAGATAGAGAAAATCAGCCTCGACTGTGCCTTCTAGTTGCCAGCCATCTGTTGTTTGCCC
CTCCCCCGTGCCTTCCTTGACCCTGGAAGGTGCCACTCCCACTGTCCTTTCCTAATAAAATGAGGAAATT
GCATCACAACACTCAACCCTATCTCGGTCTATTCTTTTGATTTATAAGGGATTTTGCCGATTTCGGCCTA
TTGGTTAAAAAATGAGCTGATTTAACAAAAATTTAACGCGAATTAATTCTGTGGAATGTGTGTCAGTTAG
GGTGTGGAAAGTCCCCAGGCTCCCCAGCAGGCAGAAGTATGCAAAGCATGCATCTCAATTAGTCAGCAAC
CAGGTGTGGAAAGTCCCCAGGCTCCCCAGCAGGCAGAAGTATGCAAAGCATGCATCTCAATTAGTCAGCA
ACCATAGTCCCGCCCCTAACTCCGCCCATCCCGCCCCTAACTCCGCCCAGTTCCGCCCATTCTCCGCCCC
ATGGCTGACTAATTTTTTTTATTTATGCAGAGGCCGAGGCCGCCTCTGCCTCTGAGCTATTCCAGAAGTA
GTGAGGAGGCTTTTTTGGAGGCCTAGGCTTTTGCAAAAAGCTCCCGGGAGCTTGTATATCCATTTTCGGA
TCTGATCAGCACGTGTTGACAATTAATCATCGGCATAGTATATCGGCATAGTATAATACGACAAGGTGAG
GAACTAAACCATGACCGAGTACAAGCCCACGGTGCGCCTCGCCACCCGCGACGACGTCCCCAGGGCCGTA
CGCACCCTCGCCGCCGCGTTCGCCGACTACCCCGCCACGCGCCACACCGTCGATCCGGACCGCCACATCG
AGCGGGTCACCGAGCTGCAAGAACTCTTCCTCACGCGCGTCGGGCTCGACATCGGCAAGGTGTGGGTCGC
GGACGACGGCGCCGCGGTGGCGGTCTGGACCACGCCGGAGAGCGTCGAAGCGGGGGCGGTGTTCGCCGAG
ATCGGCCCGCGCATGGCCGAGTTGAGCGGTTCCCGGCTGGCCGCGCAGCAACAGATGGAAGGCCTCCTGG
CGCCGCACCGGCCCAAGGAGCCCGCGTGGTTCCTGGCCACCGTCGGCGTCTCGCCCGACCACCAGGGCAA
GGGTCTGGGCAGCGCCGTCGTGCTCCCCGGAGTGGAGGCGGCCGAGCGCGCCGGGGTGCCCGCCTTCCTG
GAGACATCCGCGCCCCGCAACCTCCCCTTCTACGAGCGGCTCGGCTTCACCGTCACCGCCGACGTCGAGG
TGCCCGAAGGACCGCGCACCTGGTGCATGACCCGCAAGCCCGGTGCCTGACACGTGCTACGAGATTTCGA
TTCCACCGCCGCCTTCTATGAAAGGTTGGGCTTCGGAATCGTTTTCCGGGACGCCGGCTGGATGATCCTC
CAGCGCGGGGATCTCATGCTGGAGTTCTTCGCCCACCCCAACTTGTTTATTGCAGCTTATAATGGTTACA
AATAAAGCAATAGCATCACAAATTTCACAAATAAAGCATTTTTTTCACTGCATTCTAGTTGTGGTTTGTC
CAAACTCATCAATGTATCTTATCATGTCTGTATACCGTCGACCTCTAGCTAGAGCTTGGCGTAATCATGG
TCATTACCAATGCTTAATCAGTGAGGCACCTATCTCAGCGATCTGTCTATTTCGTTCATCCATAGTTGCC
TGACTCCCCGTCGTGTAGATAACTACGATACGGGAGGGCTTACCATCTGGCCCCAGCGCTGCGATGATAC
CGCGAGAACCACGCTCACCGGCTCCGGATTTATCAGCAATAAACCAGCCAGCCGGAAGGGCCGAGCGCAG
AAGTGGTCCTGCAACTTTATCCGCCTCCATCCAGTCTATTAATTGTTGCCGGGAAGCTAGAGTAAGTAGT
TCGCCAGTTAATAGTTTGCGCAACGTTGTTGCCATCGCTACAGGCATCGTGGTGTCACGCTCGTCGTTTG
GTATGGCTTCATTCAGCTCCGGTTCCCAACGATCAAGGCGAGTTACATGATCCCCCATGTTGTGCAAAAA
AGCGGTTAGCTCCTTCGGTCCTCCGATCGTTGTCAGAAGTAAGTTGGCCGCAGTGTTATCACTCATGGTT
ATGGCAGCACTGCATAATTCTCTTACTGTCATGCCATCCGTAAGATGCTTTTCTGTGACTGGTGAGTACT
CAACCAAGTCATTCTGAGAATAGTGTATGCGGCGACCGAGTTGCTCTTGCCCGGCGTCAATACGGGATAA
TACCGCGCCACATAGCAGAACTTTAAAAGTGCTCATCATTGGAAAACGTTCTTCGGGGCGAAAACTCTCA
AGGATCTTACCGCTGTTGAGATCCAGTTCGATGTAACCCACTCGTGCACCCAACTGATCTTCAGCATCTT
TTACTTTCACCAGCGTTTCTGGGTGAGCAAAAACAGGAAGGCAAAATGCCGCAAAAAAGGGAATAAGGGC
GACACGGAAATGTTGAATACTCATATTCTTCCTT
