>Addgene plasmid #157206 | pD649-HAsp-SLAMF1-COMP5AP-AviTag-9xHis | depositor partial sequence | sequence record 303522 | insert (extracellular domain)
GCATCTTATGGAACAGGCGGCAGAATGATGAACTGCCCCAAGATCCTGAGACAGCTGGGCTCTAAAGTGC
TGCTGCCCCTGACCTACGAGCGGATCAACAAGAGCATGAACAAGTCCATCCACATCGTGGTCACCATGGC
CAAGAGCCTGGAAAACAGCGTGGAAAACAAGATCGTGTCTCTGGACCCTAGCGAGGCCGGACCTCCTAGA
TATCTGGGCGACAGATACAAGTTCTACCTCGAGAATCTGACCCTGGGCATCAGAGAGAGCCGGAAAGAGG
ACGAAGGCTGGTATCTGATGACCCTGGAAAAGAACGTGTCCGTGCAGCGGTTCTGCCTGCAGCTGAGACT
GTACGAACAGGTGTCCACACCTGAGATCAAGGTGCTGAACAAGACCCAAGAGAACGGCACATGCACCCTG
ATCCTGGGCTGTACCGTGGAAAAAGGCGACCACGTGGCCTACTCTTGGAGCGAGAAAGCCGGCACACATC
CTCTGAACCCCGCCAATAGCAGCCATCTGCTGTCTCTGACACTGGGCCCTCAGCACGCCGACAACATCTA
CATCTGCACCGTGTCTAACCCCATCAGCAACAACAGCCAGACATTCAGCCCTTGGCCTGGCTGCAGAACC
GATCCTAGCGAGACAAAGCCT
